Addgene plasmid #195285: pFB2C
Purpose: Bicistronic HSV-TK and Hygromycin resistance for positive/negative selection
Depositing lab: Scott Lowe. Depositing organization: Memorial Sloan-Kettering Cancer Center. Publication: MACHETE identifies interferon-encompassing chromosome 9p21.3 deletions as mediators of immune evasion and metastasis. Barriga FM, Tsanov KM, Ho YJ, Sohail N, Zhang A, Baslan T, Wuest AN, Del Priore I, Meskauskaite B, Livshits G, Alonso-Curbelo D, Simon J, Chaves-Perez A, Bar-Sagi D, Iacobuzio-Donahue CA, Notta F, Chaligne R, Sharma R, Pe'er D, Lowe SW. Nat Cancer. 2022 Nov;3(11):1367-1385. doi: 10.1038/s43018-022-00443-5. Epub 2022 Nov 7. PubMed 36344707.
Backbone
  Vector backbone: pDTA
  Backbone size w/o insert (bp): 3568
  Total vector size (bp): 5782
  Vector type: Mammalian Expression
  Selectable markers: Hygromycin
Growth in bacteria
  Bacterial resistance: Ampicillin, 100 μg/mL
  Growth temperature: 37°C
  Growth strain: NEB Stable
  Copy number: Unknown
Gene/Insert
  Gene/Insert name: HSV-TK 2A Hygro
  Species: Synthetic
  Insert size (bp): 1791
  Promoter: PGK
  Cloning method: Gibson Cloning
  Sequencing primers: 5′ M13R
Terms and licenses: Academic/Nonprofit Terms; Industry Terms: Not Available to Industry
How to cite: pFB2C was a gift from Scott Lowe (Addgene plasmid # 195285 ; http://n2t.net/addgene:195285 ; RRID:Addgene_195285)
