[The description below was written by a language model from this plasmid's Addgene catalogue record and pLannotate feature annotations shown in this document.]
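Description:
pFB2C is a mammalian expression plasmid of about 5.8 kb, built on the pDTA backbone by Gibson cloning, that carries a synthetic bicistronic cassette for combined positive and negative selection. It is propagated in E. coli through a high-copy ColE1/pUC-type origin and selected with ampicillin via the β-lactamase gene and its own promoter. An f1 phage origin is also present, along with remnants typical of a pUC/Bluescript-style cloning vector: a CAP binding site, lac promoter and operator, and a lacZα fragment. Short matches annotated as RSF ori and lacI fragments are likely backbone remnants rather than functional elements.

The payload is herpes simplex virus type 1 thymidine kinase (HSV-TK) followed by the hygromycin phosphotransferase gene (hph), joined by a 2A peptide according to the catalogue entry. The feature table does not annotate the 2A itself, but it shows a short gap between the two coding sequences where the 2A would lie. The record names PGK as the promoter. Only a short fragment of the mouse PGK promoter is annotated upstream of the cassette, followed by a T7 promoter immediately before TK. A bovine growth hormone polyadenylation signal terminates the transcript. Because both proteins come from one transcript, cells carrying the cassette can be enriched with hygromycin, while HSV-TK sensitises the same cells to nucleoside analogues such as ganciclovir, so cells that have lost the cassette can later be selected. The associated publication concerns engineering of chromosomal deletions, which fits use of the cassette as a selectable, counter-selectable marker, although the record does not describe how it is integrated.
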