Features (pLannotate 1.2.2; 15 found; start..end, strand, type, name):
      7..115     +  rep_origin     RSF ori (fragment): Plasmids containing the RSF 1030 origin of replication can be propagated in E. coli cells that contain additional plasmids with compatible origins.
    117..209     +  CDS            lacI (fragment): lac repressor; lacI; The lac repressor binds to the lac operator to inhibit transcription in E. coli. This inhibition can be relieved by adding lactose or isopropyl-β-D-thiogalactopyranoside (IPTG).
    222..243     +  protein_bind   CAP binding site: CAP binding activates transcription in the presence of cAMP. E. coli catabolite activator protein
    258..288     +  promoter       lac promoter: promoter for the E. coli lac operon
    296..312     +  protein_bind   lac operator: The lac repressor binds to the lac operator to inhibit transcription in E. coli. This inhibition can be relieved by adding lactose or isopropyl-β-D-thiogalactopyranoside (IPTG). lac repressor encoded by lacI
    739..810     +  promoter       PGK promoter (fragment): mouse phosphoglycerate kinase 1 promoter
    816..834     +  promoter       T7 promoter: promoter for bacteriophage T7 RNA polymerase
    838..1965    +  CDS            TK: KITH_HHV1S - Experimental evidence at protein level: Swiss-Prot protein existence level 1. Catalyzes the transfer of the gamma-phospho group of ATP to thymidine to generate dTMP in the salvage pathway of pyrimidine synthesis. The dTMP serves as a substrate for DNA polymerase during viral DNA replication. Allows the virus to be reactivated and to grow in non-proliferative cells lacking a high concentration of phosphorylated nucleic acid precursors. From Human herpesvirus 1 (strain SC16) (HHV-1) (Human herpes simplex virus 1). Used in molecular biology as a selectable marker to identify transfec
   2029..3051    +  CDS            hph: KHYB_ECOLX - Experimental evidence at protein level: Swiss-Prot protein existence level 1. The aminoglycoside phosphotransferases achieve inactivation of their antibiotic substrates by phosphorylation. Only phosphorylates hygromycin and closely related compounds such as demethyl analogs and destomycin. From Escherichia coli.
   3097..3321    +  polyA_signal   bGH poly(A) signal: bovine growth hormone polyadenylation signal
   3353..3507    +  CDS            lacZα (fragment): LacZα fragment of β-galactosidase; lacZ fragment
   3538..3966    -  rep_origin     f1 ori (sequence partly withheld): f1 bacteriophage origin of replication; arrow indicates direction of (+) strand synthesis
   3993..4097    +  promoter       AmpR promoter: bla
   4098..4958    +  CDS            AmpR: β-lactamase; bla; confers resistance to ampicillin, carbenicillin, and related antibiotics
   5129..5717    +  rep_origin     ori: high-copy-number ColE1/pMB1/pBR322/pUC origin of replication
>Addgene plasmid #195285 | pFB2C | addgene full sequence | sequence record 382879 | Addgene NGS Result
CCTGCGTTATCCCCTGATTCTGTGGATAACCGTATTACCGCCTTTGAGTGAGCTGATACCGCTCGCCGCA
GCCGAACGACCGAGCGCAGCGAGTCAGTGAGCGAGGAAGCGGAAGAGCGCCCAATACGCAAACCGCCTCT
CCCCGCGCGTTGGCCGATTCATTAATGCAGCTGGCACGACAGGTTTCCCGACTGGAAAGCGGGCAGTGAG
CGCAACGCAATTAATGTGAGTTAGCTCACTCATTAGGCACCCCAGGCTTTACACTTTATGCTTCCGGCTC
GTATGTTGTGTGGAATTGTGAGCGGATAACAATTTCACACAGGAAACAGCTATGACCATGAGGCGCGCCC
AGGAGCTATTAATTCGCGGAGGGAATTCTACCGGGTAGGGGAGGCGCTTTTCCCAAGGCAGTCTGGAGCA
TGCGCTTTAGCAGCCCCGCTGGGCACTTGGCGCTACACAAGTGGCCTCTGGCCTCGCACACATTCCACAT
CCACCGGTAGGCGCCAACCGGCTCCGTTCTTTGGTGGCCCCTTCGCGCCACCTTCTACTCCTCCCCTAGT
CAGGAAGTTCCCCCCCGCCCCGCAGCTCGCGTCGTGCAGGACGTGACAAATGGAAGTAGCACGTCTCACT
AGTCTCGTGCAGATGGACAGCACCGCTGAGCAATGGAAGCGGGTAGGCCTTTGGGGCAGCGGCCAATAGC
AGCTTTGCTCCTTCGCTTTCTGGGCTCAGAGGCTGGGAAGGGGCGGGCTCAGGGGCGGGGCGGGCGCCCG
AAGGTCCTCCGGAGGCCCGGCATTCTGCACGCTTCAAAAGTCTAGTAATACGACTCACTATAGGGGGATG
GCTTCGTACCCCGGCCATCAGCACGCGTCTGCGTTCGACCAGGCTGCGCGTTCTCGCGGCCATAGCAACC
GACGTACGGCGTTGCGCCCTCGCCGGCAGCAAGAAGCCACGGAAGTCCGCCCGGAGCAGAAAATGCCCAC
GCTACTGCGGGTTTATATAGACGGTCCCCACGGGATGGGGAAAACCACCACCACGCAACTGCTGGTGGCC
CTGGGTTCGCGCGACGATATCGTCTACGTACCCGAGCCGATGACTTACTGGCGGGTGCTGGGGGCTTCCG
AGACAATCGCGAACATCTACACCACACAACACCGCCTTGACCAGGGTGAGATATCGGCCGGGGACGCGGC
GGTGGTAATGACAAGCGCCCAGATAACAATGGGCATGCCTTATGCCGTGACCGACGCCGTTCTGGCTCCT
CATATCGGGGGGGAGGCTGGGAGCTCACATGCCCCGCCCCCGGCCCTCACCCTCATCTTCGACCGCCATC
CCATCGCCGCCCTCCTGTGCTACCCGGCCGCGCGATACCTTATGGGCAGCATGACCCCCCAGGCCGTGCT
GGCGTTCGTGGCCCTCATCCCGCCGACCTTGCCCGGCACAAACATCGTGTTGGGGGCCCTTCCGGAGGAC
AGACACATCGACCGCCTGGCCAAACGCCAGCGCCCCGGCGAGCGGCTTGACCTGGCTATGCTGGCCGCGA
TTCGCCGCGTTTACGGGCTGCTTGCCAATACGGTGCGGTATCTGCAGGGCGGCGGGTCGTGGCGGGAGGA
TTGGGGACAGCTTTCGGGGACGGCCGTGCCGCCCCAGGGTGCCGAGCCCCAGAGCAACGCGGGCCCACGA
CCCCATATCGGGGACACGTTATTTACCCTGTTTCGGGCCCCCGAGTTGCTGGCCCCCAACGGCGACCTGT
ACAACGTGTTTGCCTGGGCCTTGGACGTCTTGGCCAAACGCCTCCGTCCCATGCACGTCTTTATCCTGGA
TTACGACCAATCGCCCGCCGGCTGCCGGGACGCCCTGCTGCAACTTACCTCCGGGATGATCCAGACCCAC
GTCACCACCCCAGGCTCCATACCGACGATCTGCGACCTGGCGCGCACGTTTGCCCGGGAGATGGGGGAGG
CTAACGGCAGTGGAGAGGGCAGAGGAAGTCTGCTAACATGCGGTGACGTCGAGGAGAATCCTGGCCCAAT
GAAAAAGCCTGAACTCACCGCGACGTCTGTCGAGAAGTTTCTGATCGAAAAGTTCGACAGCGTCTCCGAC
CTGATGCAGCTCTCGGAGGGCGAAGAATCTCGTGCTTTCAGCTTCGATGTAGGAGGGCGTGGATATGTCC
TGCGGGTAAATAGCTGCGCCGATGGTTTCTACAAAGATCGTTATGTTTATCGGCACTTTGCATCGGCCGC
GCTCCCGATTCCGGAAGTGCTTGACATTGGGGAATTTAGCGAGAGCCTGACCTATTGCATCTCCCGCCGT
GCACAGGGTGTCACGTTGCAAGACCTGCCTGAAACCGAACTGCCCGCTGTTCTGCAGCCGGTCGCGGAGG
CCATGGATGCGATCGCTGCGGCCGATCTTAGCCAGACGAGCGGGTTCGGCCCATTCGGACCGCAAGGAAT
CGGTCAATACACTACATGGCGTGATTTCATATGCGCGATTGCTGATCCCCATGTGTATCACTGGCAAACT
GTGATGGACGACACCGTCAGTGCGTCCGTCGCGCAGGCTCTCGATGAGCTGATGCTTTGGGCCGAGGACT
GCCCCGAAGTCCGGCACCTCGTGCACGCGGATTTCGGCTCCAACAATGTCCTGACGGACAATGGCCGCAT
AACAGCGGTCATTGACTGGAGCGAGGCGATGTTCGGGGATTCCCAATACGAGGTCGCCAACATCTTCTTC
TGGAGGCCGTGGTTGGCTTGTATGGAGCAGCAGACGCGCTACTTCGAGCGGAGGCATCCGGAGCTTGCAG
GATCGCCGCGGCTCCGGGCGTATATGCTCCGCATTGGTCTTGACCAACTCTATCAGAGCTTGGTTGACGG
CAATTTCGATGATGCAGCTTGGGCGCAGGGTCGATGCGACGCAATCGTCCGATCCGGAGCCGGGACTGTC
GGGCGTACACAAATCGCCCGCAGAAGCGCGGCCGTCTGGACCGATGGCTGTGTAGAAGTACTCGCCGATA
GTGGAAACCGACGCCCCAGCACTCGTCCGAGGGCAAAGGAATAGGCACAGTCGAGGCTGATCAGCGAGCT
CGCTGATCAGCCTCGACTGTGCCTTCTAGTTGCCAGCCATCTGTTGTTTGCCCCTCCCCCGTGCCTTCCT
TGACCCTGGAAGGTGCCACTCCCACTGTCCTTTCCTAATAAAATGAGGAAATTGCATCGCATTGTCTGAG
TAGGTGTCATTCTATTCTGGGGGGTGGGGTGGGGCAGGACAGCAAGGGGGAGGATTGGGAAGACAATAGC
AGGCATGCTGGGGATGCGGTGGGCTCTATGGATGCCGGATGTTCCCGAAGATGGGCGGCCGCCACTGGCC
GTCGTTTTACAACGTCGTGACTGGGAAAACCCTGGCGTTACCCAACTTAATCGCCTTGCAGCACATCCCC
CTTTCGCCAGCTGGCGTAATAGCGAAGAGGCCCGCACCGATCGCCCTTCCCAACAGTTGCGCAGCCTGAA
TGGCGAATGGAAATTGTAAGCGTTAATATTTTGTTAAAATTCGCGTTAAATTTTTGTTAAATCAGCTCAT
TTTTTAACCAATAGGCCGAAATCGGCAAAATCCCTTATAAATCAAAAGAATAGACCGAGATAGGGT
[37 nt withheld, positions 3637-3673]
AAAGAACGTGGACTCCAACGTCAAAGG
[49 nt withheld, positions 3701-3749]
T
[91 nt withheld, positions 3751-3841]
G
[124 nt withheld, positions 3843-3966]
CAGGTGGCACTTTTCGGGGAAATGTGCGCGGAACCCCTATTTGTTTATTTTTCTAAATACATTCAAATAT
GTATCCGCTCATGAGACAATAACCCTGATAAATGCTTCAATAATATTGAAAAAGGAAGAGTATGAGTATT
CAACATTTCCGTGTCGCCCTTATTCCCTTTTTTGCGGCATTTTGCCTTCCTGTTTTTGCTCACCCAGAAA
CGCTGGTGAAAGTAAAAGATGCTGAAGATCAGTTGGGTGCACGAGTGGGTTACATCGAACTGGATCTCAA
CAGCGGTAAGATCCTTGAGAGTTTTCGCCCCGAAGAACGTTTTCCAATGATGAGCACTTTTAAAGTTCTG
CTATGTGGCGCGGTATTATCCCGTATTGACGCCGGGCAAGAGCAACTCGGTCGCCGCATACACTATTCTC
AGAATGACTTGGTTGAGTACTCACCAGTCACAGAAAAGCATCTTACGGATGGCATGACAGTAAGAGAATT
ATGCAGTGCTGCCATAACCATGAGTGATAACACTGCGGCCAACTTACTTCTGACAACGATCGGAGGACCG
AAGGAGCTAACCGCTTTTTTGCACAACATGGGGGATCATGTAACTCGCCTTGATCGTTGGGAACCGGAGC
TGAATGAAGCCATACCAAACGACGAGCGTGACACCACGATGCCTGTAGCAATGGCAACAACGTTGCGCAA
ACTATTAACTGGCGAACTACTTACTCTAGCTTCCCGGCAACAATTAATAGACTGGATGGAGGCGGATAAA
GTTGCAGGACCACTTCTGCGCTCGGCCCTTCCGGCTGGCTGGTTTATTGCTGATAAATCTGGAGCCGGTG
AGCGTGGGTCTCGCGGTATCATTGCAGCACTGGGGCCAGATGGTAAGCCCTCCCGTATCGTAGTTATCTA
CACGACGGGGAGTCAGGCAACTATGGATGAACGAAATAGACAGATCGCTGAGATAGGTGCCTCACTGATT
AAGCATTGGTAACTGTCAGACCAAGTTTACTCATATATACTTTAGATTGATTTAAAACTTCATTTTTAAT
TTAAAAGGATCTAGGTGAAGATCCTTTTTGATAATCTCATGACCAAAATCCCTTAACGTGAGTTTTCGTT
CCACTGAGCGTCAGACCCCGTAGAAAAGATCAAAGGATCTTCTTGAGATCCTTTTTTTCTGCGCGTAATC
TGCTGCTTGCAAACAAAAAAACCACCGCTACCAGCGGTGGTTTGTTTGCCGGATCAAGAGCTACCAACTC
TTTTTCCGAAGGTAACTGGCTTCAGCAGAGCGCAGATACCAAATACTGTTCTTCTAGTGTAGCCGTAGTT
AGGCCACCACTTCAAGAACTCTGTAGCACCGCCTACATACCTCGCTCTGCTAATCCTGTTACCAGTGGCT
GCTGCCAGTGGCGATAAGTCGTGTCTTACCGGGTTGGACTCAAGACGATAGTTACCGGATAAGGCGCAGC
GGTCGGGCTGAACGGGGGGTTCGTGCACACAGCCCAGCTTGGAGCGAACGACCTACACCGAACTGAGATA
CCTACAGCGTGAGCTATGAGAAAGCGCCACGCTTCCCGAAGGGAGAAAGGCGGACAGGTATCCGGTAAGC
GGCAGGGTCGGAACAGGAGAGCGCACGAGGGAGCTTCCAGGGGGAAACGCCTGGTATCTTTATAGTCCTG
TCGGGTTTCGCCACCTCTGACTTGAGCGTCGATTTTTGTGATGCTCGTCAGGGGGGCGGAGCCTATGGAA
AAACGCCAGCAACGCGGCCTTTTTACGGTTCCTGGCCTTTTGCTGGCCTTTTGCTCACATGTTCTTT
